Addgene plasmid #107448: pYES2.1-pomMet26
Purpose: Overexpression of MET fusion protein in S. cerevisiae
Depositing lab: Clare O'Connor. Depositing organization: Boston College. Publication: Pathways over Time: Functional Genomics Research in an Introductory Laboratory Course. Reeves TD, Warner DM, Ludlow LH, O'Connor CM. CBE Life Sci Educ. 2018 Spring;17(1). pii: 17/1/ar1. doi: 10.1187/cbe.17-01-0012. PubMed 29326101.
Backbone
  Vector backbone: pYES2.1
  Backbone manufacturer: Invitrogen
  Backbone size w/o insert (bp): 5886
  Vector type: Yeast Expression
  Selectable markers: URA3
Growth in bacteria
  Bacterial resistance: Ampicillin, 100 μg/mL
  Growth temperature: 37°C
  Growth strain: DH5alpha
  Copy number: High Copy
Gene/Insert
  Gene/Insert name: Met26
  Species: S. pombe (fission yeast)
  Insert size (bp): 2292
  Entrez Gene: met26 (a.k.a. SPAC9.09)
  Promoter: GAL1
  Tag / fusion protein: V5-His (C terminal on insert)
  Cloning method: TOPO Cloning
  Sequencing primers: 5′ AATATACCTCTATACTTTAACGTC; 3′ ACCGAGGAGAGGGTTAGGGAT
Terms and licenses: Academic/Nonprofit Terms; Industry Terms: Not Available to Industry
Depositor comments: S. pombe Met26 gene is homologous to the S. cerevisiae MET6 gene. pomMET26 lacks the last amino acid (A764) compared to the NCBI reference [NP_593352.1]. The plasmid has been used for complementation analyses and should function as described.
How to cite: pYES2.1-pomMet26 was a gift from Clare O'Connor (Addgene plasmid # 107448 ; http://n2t.net/addgene:107448 ; RRID:Addgene_107448)
