[The description below was written by a language model from this plasmid's Addgene catalogue record and pLannotate feature annotations shown in this document.]
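Description:
pYES2.1-pomMet26 is a yeast expression plasmid built on the commercial pYES2.1 TOPO-cloning backbone, designed for galactose-inducible overexpression of a fission yeast methionine-biosynthesis enzyme in Saccharomyces cerevisiae. It is an E. coli–yeast shuttle vector. In bacteria it replicates from a high-copy ColE1/pUC-type origin and is selected through the β-lactamase gene conferring ampicillin resistance. In yeast it is maintained episomally by the 2μ origin and selected by complementation of uracil auxotrophy with the URA3 marker, which can also be counterselected with 5-FOA. An f1 origin allows single-stranded DNA production. The short lacI, tet promoter and RAF1 hits in the feature table are fragmentary backbone remnants rather than functional elements.

The insert is the Schizosaccharomyces pombe met26 coding sequence, roughly 2.3 kb. It encodes the methyltransferase that transfers a methyl group from 5-methyltetrahydrofolate to homocysteine to form methionine, and it is homologous to S. cerevisiae MET6. Transcription is driven by the Gal4-regulated GAL1 promoter and ended by the CYC1 terminator, and a T7 promoter lies just upstream of the open reading frame. The coding sequence is fused at its C terminus to a V5-His tag. The annotation marks only the V5 epitope, with the histidine tag reported in the catalogue fields. The depositor notes that the encoded protein lacks the final alanine residue relative to the reference sequence, which fits a read-through fusion to the tag. The plasmid has been used for cross-species complementation analyses, and the associated publication places it in a functional genomics teaching laboratory course.
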