Features (pLannotate 1.2.2; 15 found; start..end, strand, type, name):
      1..442     +  promoter       GAL1 promoter: S. cerevisiae GAL1; inducible promoter, regulated by Gal4
    474..492     +  promoter       T7 promoter: promoter for bacteriophage T7 RNA polymerase
    512..2800    +  CDS            met26: METE_SCHPO - Experimental evidence at protein level: Swiss-Prot protein existence level 1. Catalyzes the transfer of a methyl group from 5- methyltetrahydrofolate to homocysteine resulting in methionine formation. From Schizosaccharomyces pombe (strain 972 / ATCC 24843) (Fission yeast).
   2831..2872    +  CDS            V5 tag: epitope tag from simian virus 5
   2920..3167    +  terminator     CYC1 terminator: S. cerevisiae CYC1; transcription terminator for CYC1
   3179..3232    -  CDS            lacI (fragment): lac repressor; lacI; The lac repressor binds to the lac operator to inhibit transcription in E. coli. This inhibition can be relieved by adding lactose or isopropyl-β-D-thiogalactopyranoside (IPTG).
   3415..4003    -  rep_origin     ori: high-copy-number ColE1/pMB1/pBR322/pUC origin of replication
   4174..5034    -  CDS            AmpR: β-lactamase; bla; confers resistance to ampicillin, carbenicillin, and related antibiotics
   5035..5051    -  promoter       AmpR promoter (fragment): bla
   5130..5933    -  CDS            URA3: orotidine-5'-phosphate decarboxylase, required for uracil biosynthesis; S. cerevisiae URA3; yeast auxotrophic marker, counterselectable with 5-fluoroorotic acid (5-FOA)
   5934..6149    -  promoter       URA3 promoter: S. cerevisiae URA3
   6155..6178    -  promoter       tet promoter (fragment): E. coli promoter for tetracycline efflux protein gene
   6216..6596    +  CDS            RAF1 (fragment): RAF_YEAST - Experimental evidence at transcript level: Swiss-Prot protein existence level 2. Antagonizes transcriptional repression of recombinase FLP by REP1-REP2. May play a role in plasmid partitioning. From Saccharomyces cerevisiae (strain ATCC 204508 / S288c) (Baker's yeast).
   6750..7627    -  rep_origin     2μ ori: yeast 2μ plasmid origin of replication
   7723..8151    -  rep_origin     f1 ori (sequence partly withheld): f1 bacteriophage origin of replication; arrow indicates direction of (+) strand synthesis
>Addgene plasmid #107448 | pYES2.1-pomMet26 | addgene full sequence | sequence record 208869 | Addgene NGS Result
CGGATTAGAAGCCGCCGAGCGGGTGACAGCCCTCCGAAGGAAGACTCTCCTCCGTGCGTCCTCGTCTTCA
CCGGTCGCGTTCCTGAAACGCAGATGTGCCTCGCGCCGCACTGCTCCGAACAATAAAGATTCTACAATAC
TAGCTTTTATGGTTATGAAGAGGAAAAATTGGCAGTAACCTGGCCCCACAAACCTTCAAATGAACGAATC
AAATTAACAACCATAGGATGATAATGCGATTAGTTTTTTAGCCTTATTTCTGGGGTAATTAATCAGCGAA
GCGATGATTTTTGATCTATTAACAGATATATAAATGCAAAAACTGCATAACCACTTTAACTAATACTTTC
AACATTTTCGGTTTGTATTACTTCTTATTCAAATGTAATAAAAGTATCAACAAAAAATTGTTAATATACC
TCTATACTTTAACGTCAAGGAGAAAAAACCCCGGATCGGACTACTAGCAGCTGTAATACGACTCACTATA
GGGAATATTAAGCTCGCCCTTATGGTTAAATCTGCTGTTTTGGGGTTCCCTCGTATCGGTAAGAACCGTG
AGTTGAAGAAGGCCACCGAGGCTTACTGGTCTGGAAAGACCAGCGCCGAGGAATTGCTTGCTACTGCCAA
GCAATTGCGTTTGGAGCACTGGAAGCTTCAAAAGGCCCAAGGTGTTGACATTATCCCTTCCAATGATTTC
TCATTGTATGATCAAATCATGGATCACTCTTTCTCTTTCAATGTTATCCCCCCCAGATACCGCCTCTCCG
GTTTGTCTTCTTTGGATACTTACTTTGCCATGGGCCGTGGTATGCAACGTGCTGCTACTGCCGATAAGGC
TGCCGTTGATGTCCCCGCCGGTGAGATGGTCAAGTGGTTTGACAGCAACTACCATTTCTTGCGTCCCGAG
GTTTCTGAGGAGACTGACTTCAAGTTGAGCTCTACTAAGGCTCTCGACGAGTTCCTTGAGGCTAAGGAAG
CTGGTATCATCACTCGCCCTGTTCTTGTTGGTCCCGTTACCTACTTGTTCATTGCTAAGGCCGCCAAGGG
TTCTAGCATTAAGCCTATTGAACTCTTGCCCAAGCTTTTACCCGTTTATGTTGAGCTTATCAAGAAGCTT
ACTGAGGCTGGTGCAGAGTACATCCAAATTGATGAGCCTATCCTTACTCTTGACTTGCCCCAAGAGATCC
TTGCTAGCTACAAGGAAGCTTATGAGACTCTTGGTAAGATCGGTAAGCTCATTTTGACCACCTACTTCGG
CTCTCTTCAAAGCAATGCCGATGTTTTGAAGGGTCTCCCTATTGCTGGTGTCCACGTTGATGTCGTTCGT
GCTCCTGAGAACTTGGACCGTGCTCTTGCCGTTCTCGGTGAGAACCAAATCATCTCTGTTGGTGTCGTTT
CCGGAAGAAACATCTGGAAGACTGATTTCCAAAAGGCCACTGCCATCATTGAGAAGGCTATTAGCGCTGT
CGGCAGTGAGCGTGTGCAAGTTGCTTCTTCCTCCAGCATTCTTCACATTCCTCACTCCCTTTCTGGCGAA
GACCAAATTAATCCTGAAATTAAGCGTTGGTTCGCCTTTGCTGTTGAAAAGTGTGCTGAATTAGCTATTC
TTACTAAGGCTGCTAATGACGGCCCTGCCTCCGTTCGTGCTGAACTCGAGGCCAACGCTGCTGACTGCAA
AGCTCGTGCTGAGTCTCCCATCACCAATGTTGAGGCCGTTCGTGAACGTCAAAGCAAGGTTACTCCCCAA
ATGCATGAACGTAAGAGTCCCTTTGAGACCCGTTATGCCAAGCAACAAGCTTCCCTTAAGCTTCCTCTTT
TCCCTACCACCACTATTGGCTCTTTTCCTCAAACCAAGGAAATTCGTGTAACCAGAAACAGATTCGCTAA
GGGTCTCATTTCTCAAGAGGAATATGATGCCTTCATCCGTAAGGAGATTTCTGATGTTGTCAAATTCCAA
GAGGAAGTTGGTCTTGACGTTCTGGTTCACGGTGAACCCGAGCGTAACGATATGGTTCAATACTTTGGTG
AAAGAATGGAGGGCTTTGTCTTTACTGTCAACGGTTGGGTCCAATCTTATGGTTCCCGTTGTGTCCGTCC
TCCTATCATTGTCGGTGATGTTTATCGTCCCGCCCCTATGACCGTTAAGGAGTCTCAATATGCTCAATCC
ATTACTTCTAAGCCTATGAAGGGTATGTTGACTGCTCCCATCACTATTCTTAGATGGTCTTTCCCTCGTG
ACGATGTTCATGACTCTGTCCAAGCTCAACAAATTGCTCTTGGTCTCAGAGATGAGGTCCTTGATCTTGA
AAAGGCTGGTATTAAAGTCATTCAATGTGATGAGCCTGCCTTACGTGAAGGTCTTCCTCTTCGTCGTGCC
GAGTGGGATGAGTATCTCAAATGGGCTATCGATGCTTTCCGTTTGGCTACTGCTGCTGTTCAAGATGACA
CTCAAATTCACTCCCATTTCTGTTATTCTGACTTCAATGACATTTTCGATGCCATTCAACGTTTGGATGC
TGACGTTGTTTCCATTGAGAACTCCAAGTCTGACATGAAGTTGTTGAATGTTCTTAGCCGCTATACCTCT
TGCATCGGTCCCGGTCTTTTCGATATCCACTCTCCTCGTGTTCCTCCTGTTTCCGAGTTCAAGGAGCGTA
TTGATGCTATTGTCAAGCATGTTCCTAAGGATCATCTCTGGCTCAACCCTGACTGTGGTTTGAAGACCCG
TGGATGGCCTGAGACTACTGCTGACTTGAAGAACATGATTGCCGCTGCTCGTGAAGCTCGTGAGCAATAC
AAGGGCGAGCTTCGAGGTCACCCATTCGAAGGTAAGCCTATCCCTAACCCTCTCCTCGGTCTCGATTCTA
CGCGTACCGGTCATCATCACCATCACCATTGAGTTTCTAGAGGGCCGCATCATGTAATTAGTTATGTCAC
GCTTACATTCACGCCCTCCCCCCACATCCGCTCTAACCGAAAAGGAAGGAGTTAGACAACCTGAAGTCTA
GGTCCCTATTTATTTTTTTATAGTTATGTTAGTATTAAGAACGTTATTTATATTTCAAATTTTTCTTTTT
TTTCTGTACAGACGCGTGTACGCATGTAACATTATACTGAAAACCTTGCTTGAGAAGGTTTTGGGACGCT
CGAAGGCTTTAATTTGCAAGCTGCGGCCCTGCATTAATGAATCGGCCAACGCGCGGGGAGAGGCGGTTTG
CGTATTGGGCGCTCTTCCGCTTCCTCGCTCACTGACTCGCTGCGCTCGGTCGTTCGGCTGCGGCGAGCGG
TATCAGCTCACTCAAAGGCGGTAATACGGTTATCCACAGAATCAGGGGATAACGCAGGAAAGAACATGTG
AGCAAAAGGCCAGCAAAAGGCCAGGAACCGTAAAAAGGCCGCGTTGCTGGCGTTTTTCCATAGGCTCCGC
CCCCCTGACGAGCATCACAAAAATCGACGCTCAAGTCAGAGGTGGCGAAACCCGACAGGACTATAAAGAT
ACCAGGCGTTTCCCCCTGGAAGCTCCCTCGTGCGCTCTCCTGTTCCGACCCTGCCGCTTACCGGATACCT
GTCCGCCTTTCTCCCTTCGGGAAGCGTGGCGCTTTCTCATAGCTCACGCTGTAGGTATCTCAGTTCGGTG
TAGGTCGTTCGCTCCAAGCTGGGCTGTGTGCACGAACCCCCCGTTCAGCCCGACCGCTGCGCCTTATCCG
GTAACTATCGTCTTGAGTCCAACCCGGTAAGACACGACTTATCGCCACTGGCAGCAGCCACTGGTAACAG
GATTAGCAGAGCGAGGTATGTAGGCGGTGCTACAGAGTTCTTGAAGTGGTGGCCTAACTACGGCTACACT
AGAAGAACAGTATTTGGTATCTGCGCTCTGCTGAAGCCAGTTACCTTCGGAAAAAGAGTTGGTAGCTCTT
GATCCGGCAAACAAACCACCGCTGGTAGCGGTGGTTTTTTTGTTTGCAAGCAGCAGATTACGCGCAGAAA
AAAAGGATCTCAAGAAGATCCTTTGATCTTTTCTACGGGGTCTGACGCTCAGTGGAACGAAAACTCACGT
TAAGGGATTTTGGTCATGAGATTATCAAAAAGGATCTTCACCTAGATCCTTTTAAATTAAAAATGAAGTT
TTAAATCAATCTAAAGTATATATGAGTAAACTTGGTCTGACAGTTACCAATGCTTAATCAGTGAGGCACC
TATCTCAGCGATCTGTCTATTTCGTTCATCCATAGTTGCCTGACTCCCCGTCGTGTAGATAACTACGATA
CGGGAGGGCTTACCATCTGGCCCCAGTGCTGCAATGATACCGCGAGACCCACGCTCACCGGCTCCAGATT
TATCAGCAATAAACCAGCCAGCCGGAAGGGCCGAGCGCAGAAGTGGTCCTGCAACTTTATCCGCCTCCAT
CCAGTCTATTAATTGTTGCCGGGAAGCTAGAGTAAGTAGTTCGCCAGTTAATAGTTTGCGCAACGTTGTT
GCCATTGCTACAGGCATCGTGGTGTCACGCTCGTCGTTTGGTATGGCTTCATTCAGCTCCGGTTCCCAAC
GATCAAGGCGAGTTACATGATCCCCCATGTTGTGCAAAAAAGCGGTTAGCTCCTTCGGTCCTCCGATCGT
TGTCAGAAGTAAGTTGGCCGCAGTGTTATCACTCATGGTTATGGCAGCACTGCATAATTCTCTTACTGTC
ATGCCATCCGTAAGATGCTTTTCTGTGACTGGTGAGTACTCAACCAAGTCATTCTGAGAATAGTGTATGC
GGCGACCGAGTTGCTCTTGCCCGGCGTCAATACGGGATAATACCGCGCCACATAGCAGAACTTTAAAAGT
GCTCATCATTGGAAAACGTTCTTCGGGGCGAAAACTCTCAAGGATCTTACCGCTGTTGAGATCCAGTTCG
ATGTAACCCACTCGTGCACCCAACTGATCTTCAGCATCTTTTACTTTCACCAGCGTTTCTGGGTGAGCAA
AAACAGGAAGGCAAAATGCCGCAAAAAAGGGAATAAGGGCGACACGGAAATGTTGAATACTCATACTCTT
CCTTTTTCAATGGGTAATAACTGATATAATTAAATTGAAGCTCTAATTTGTGAGTTTAGTATACATGCAT
TTACTTATAATACAGTTTTTTAGTTTTGCTGGCCGCATCTTCTCAAATATGCTTCCCAGCCTGCTTTTCT
GTAACGTTCACCCTCTACCTTAGCATCCCTTCCCTTTGCAAATAGTCCTCTTCCAACAATAATAATGTCA
GATCCTGTAGAGACCACATCATCCACGGTTCTATACTGTTGACCCAATGCGTCTCCCTTGTCATCTAAAC
CCACACCGGGTGTCATAATCAACCAATCGTAACCTTCATCTCTTCCACCCATGTCTCTTTGAGCAATAAA
GCCGATAACAAAATCTTTGTCGCTCTTCGCAATGTCAACAGTACCCTTAGTATATTCTCCAGTAGATAGG
GAGCCCTTGCATGACAATTCTGCTAACATCAAAAGGCCTCTAGGTTCCTTTGTTACTTCTTCTGCCGCCT
GCTTCAAACCGCTAACAATACCTGGGCCCACCACACCGTGTGCATTCGTAATGTCTGCCCATTCTGCTAT
TCTGTATACACCCGCAGAGTACTGCAATTTGACTGTATTACCAATGTCAGCAAATTTTCTGTCTTCGAAG
AGTAAAAAATTGTACTTGGCGGATAATGCCTTTAGCGGCTTAACTGTGCCCTCCATGGAAAAATCAGTCA
AGATATCCACATGTGTTTTTAGTAAACAAATTTTGGGACCTAATGCTTCAACTAACTCCAGTAATTCCTT
GGTGGTACGAACATCCAATGAAGCACACAAGTTTGTTTGCTTTTCGTGCATGATATTAAATAGCTTGGCA
GCAACAGGACTAGGATGAGTAGCAGCACGTTCCTTATATGTAGCTTTCGACATGATTTATCTTCGTTTCC
TGCAGGTTTTTGTTCTGTGCAGTTGGGTTAAGAATACTGGGCAATTTCATGTTTCTTCAACACTACATAT
GCGTATATATACCAATCTAAGTCTGTGCTCCTTCCTTCGTTCTTCCTTCTGTTCGGAGATTACCGAATCA
AAAAAATTTCAAGGAAACCGAAATCAAAAAAAAGAATAAAAAAAAAATGATGAATTGAAAAGCTAGCTTA
TCGATGATAAGCTGTCAAACATGAGAATTAATTCCACGGACTATAGACTATACCTAGTATACTCCGTCTA
CTGTACGATACACTTCCGCTCAGGTCCTTGTCCTTTAACGAGGCCTTACCACTCTTTTGTTACTCTATTG
ATCCAGCTCAGCAAAGGCAGTGTGATCTAAGATTCTATCTTCGCGATGTAGTAAAACTAGCTAGACCGAG
AAAGAGACTAGAAATGCAAAAGGCACTTCTACAATGGCTGCCATCATTATTATCCGATGTGACGCTGCAG
CTTCTCAATGATATTCGAATACGCTTTGAGGAGATACAGCCTAATATCCGACAAACTGTTTTACAGATTT
ACGATCGTACTTGTTACCCATCATTGAATTTTGAACATCCGAACCTGGGAGTTTTCCCTGAAACAGATAG
TATATTTGAACCTGTATAATAATATATAGTCTAGCGCTTTACGGAAGACAATGTATGTATTTCGGTTCCT
GGAGAAACTATTGCATCTATTGCATAGGTAATCTTGCACGTCGCATCCCCGGTTCATTTTCTGCGTTTCC
ATCTTGCACTTCAATAGCATATCTTTGTTAACGAAGCATCTGTGCTTCATTTTGTAGAACAAAAATGCAA
CGCGAGAGCGCTAATTTTTCAAACAAAGAATCTGAGCTGCATTTTTACAGAACAGAAATGCAACGCGAAA
GCGCTATTTTACCAACGAAGAATCTGTGCTTCATTTTTGTAAAACAAAAATGCAACGCGAGAGCGCTAAT
TTTTCAAACAAAGAATCTGAGCTGCATTTTTACAGAACAGAAATGCAACGCGAGAGCGCTATTTTACCAA
CAAAGAATCTATACTTCTTTTTTGTTCTACAAAAATGCATCCCGAGAGCGCTATTTTTCTAACAAAGCAT
CTTAGATTACTTTTTTTCTCCTTTGTGCGCTCTATAATGCAGTCTCTTGATAACTTTTTGCACTGTAGGT
CCGTTAAGGTTAGAAGAAGGCTACTTTGGTGTCTATTTTCTCTTCCATAAAAAAAGCCTGACTCCACTTC
CCGCGTTTACTGATTACTAGCGAAGCTGCGGGTGCATTTTTTCAAGATAAAGGCATCCCCGATTATATTC
TATACCGATGTGGATTGCGCATACTTTGTGAACAGAAAGTGATAGCGTTGATGATTCTTCATTGGTCAGA
AAATTATGAACGGTTTCTTCTATTTTGTCTCTATATACTACGTATAGGAAATGTTTACATTTTCGTATTG
TTTTCGATTCACTCTATGAATAGTTCTTACTACAATTTTTTTGTCTAAAGAGTAATACTAGAGATAAACA
TAAAAAATGTAGAGGTCGAGTTTAGATGCAAGTTCAAGGAGCGAAAGGTGGATGGGTAGGTTATATAGGG
ATATAGCACAGAGATATATAGCAAAGAGATACTTTTGAGCAATGTTTGTGGAAGCGGTATTCGCAATGGG
AAGCTCC
[37 nt withheld, positions 7638-7674]
AGATTGTATAAGCAAATATTTAAATTGTAAGCGTTAATATTTTGTTAAAATTCGCGTTAAATTTTTGTTA
AATCAGCTCATTTTTTAACCAATAGGCCGAAATCGGCAAAATCCCTTATAAATCAAAAGAATAGACCGAG
ATAGGGT
[37 nt withheld, positions 7822-7858]
AAAGAACGTGGACTCCAACGTCAAAGG
[49 nt withheld, positions 7886-7934]
T
[91 nt withheld, positions 7936-8026]
G
[124 nt withheld, positions 8028-8151]
GGGGATCGATCCACTAGTCCA
