>Addgene plasmid #107448 | pYES2.1-pomMet26 | depositor partial sequence | sequence record 202680 | Coding sequence for S. pombe Met26 gene (without the stop codon)
ATGGTTAAATCTGCTGTTTTGGGGTTCCCTCGTATCGGTAAGAACCGTGAGTTGAAGAAGGCCACCGAGG
CTTACTGGTCTGGAAAGACCAGCGCCGAGGAATTGCTTGCTACTGCCAAGCAATTGCGTTTGGAGCACTG
GAAGCTTCAAAAGGCCCAAGGTGTTGACATTATCCCTTCCAATGATTTCTCATTGTATGATCAAATCATG
GATCACTCTTTCTCTTTCAATGTTATCCCCCCCAGATACCGCCTCTCCGGTTTGTCTTCTTTGGATACTT
ACTTTGCCATGGGCCGTGGTATGCAACGTGCTGCTACTGCCGATAAGGCTGCCGTTGATGTCCCCGCCGG
TGAGATGGTCAAGTGGTTTGACAGCAACTACCATTTCTTGCGTCCCGAGGTTTCTGAGGAGACTGACTTC
AAGTTGAGCTCTACTAAGGCTCTCGACGAGTTCCTTGAGGCTAAGGAAGCTGGTATCATCACTCGCCCTG
TTCTTGTTGGTCCCGTTACCTACTTGTTCATTGCTAAGGCCGCCAAGGGTTCTAGCATTAAGCCTATTGA
ACTCTTGCCCAAGCTTTTACCCGTTTATGTTGAGCTTATCAAGAAGCTTACTGAGGCTGGTGCAGAGTAC
ATCCAAATTGATGAGCCTATCCTTACTCTTGACTTGCCCCAAGAGATCCTTGCTAGCTACAAGGAAGCTT
ATGAGACTCTTGGTAAGATCGGTAAGCTCATTTTGACCACCTACTTCGGCTCTCTTCAAAGCAATGCCGA
TGTTTTGAAGGGTCTCCCTATTGCTGGTGTCCACGTTGATGTCGTTCGTGCTCCTGAGAACTTGGACCGT
GCTCTTGCCGTTCTCGGTGAGAACCAAATCATCTCTGTTGGTGTCGTTTCCGGAAGAAACATCTGGAAGA
CTGATTTCCAAAAGGCCACTGCCATCATTGAGAAGGCTATTAGCGCTGTCGGCAGTGAGCGTGTGCAAGT
TGCTTCTTCCTCCAGCATTCTTCACATTCCTCACTCCCTTTCTGGCGAAGACCAAATTAATCCTGAAATT
AAGCGTTGGTTCGCCTTTGCTGTTGAAAAGTGTGCTGAATTAGCTATTCTTACTAAGGCTGCTAATGACG
GCCCTGCCTCCGTTCGTGCTGAACTCGAGGCCAACGCTGCTGACTGCAAAGCTCGTGCTGAGTCTCCCAT
CACCAATGTTGAGGCCGTTCGTGAACGTCAAAGCAAGGTTACTCCCCAAATGCATGAACGTAAGAGTCCC
TTTGAGACCCGTTATGCCAAGCAACAAGCTTCCCTTAAGCTTCCTCTTTTCCCTACCACCACTATTGGCT
CTTTTCCTCAAACCAAGGAAATTCGTGTAACCAGAAACAGATTCGCTAAGGGTCTCATTTCTCAAGAGGA
ATATGATGCCTTCATCCGTAAGGAGATTTCTGATGTTGTCAAATTCCAAGAGGAAGTTGGTCTTGACGTT
CTGGTTCACGGTGAACCCGAGCGTAACGATATGGTTCAATACTTTGGTGAAAGAATGGAGGGCTTTGTCT
TTACTGTCAACGGTTGGGTCCAATCTTATGGTTCCCGTTGTGTCCGTCCTCCTATCATTGTCGGTGATGT
TTATCGTCCCGCCCCTATGACCGTTAAGGAGTCTCAATATGCTCAATCCATTACTTCTAAGCCTATGAAG
GGTATGTTGACTGCTCCCATCACTATTCTTAGATGGTCTTTCCCTCGTGACGATGTTCATGACTCTGTCC
AAGCTCAACAAATTGCTCTTGGTCTCAGAGATGAGGTCCTTGATCTTGAAAAGGCTGGTATTAAAGTCAT
TCAATGTGATGAGCCTGCCTTACGTGAAGGTCTTCCTCTTCGTCGTGCCGAGTGGGATGAGTATCTCAAA
TGGGCTATCGATGCTTTCCGTTTGGCTACTGCTGCTGTTCAAGATGACACTCAAATTCACTCCCATTTCT
GTTATTCTGACTTCAATGACATTTTCGATGCCATTCAACGTTTGGATGCTGACGTTGTTTCCATTGAGAA
CTCCAAGTCTGACATGAAGTTGTTGAATGTTCTTAGCCGCTATACCTCTTGCATCGGTCCCGGTCTTTTC
GATATCCACTCTCCTCGTGTTCCTCCTGTTTCCGAGTTCAAGGAGCGTATTGATGCTATTGTCAAGCATG
TTCCTAAGGATCATCTCTGGCTCAACCCTGACTGTGGTTTGAAGACCCGTGGATGGCCTGAGACTACTGC
TGACTTGAAGAACATGATTGCCGCTGCTCGTGAAGCTCGTGAGCAATACGCT
